Addgene plasmid #123796: MTK3b_015
Purpose: Encodes rat Connexin 26 as a Type 3b part to be used in the MTK system
Depositing lab: Hana El-Samad. Depositing organization: University of California, San Francisco (UCSF). Publication: A Toolkit for Rapid Modular Construction of Biological Circuits in Mammalian Cells. Fonseca JP, Bonny AR, Kumar GR, Ng AH, Town J, Wu QC, Aslankoohi E, Chen SY, Dods G, Harrigan P, Osimiri LC, Kistler AL, El-Samad H. ACS Synth Biol. 2019 Nov 15;8(11):2593-2606. doi: 10.1021/acssynbio.9b00322. Epub 2019 Nov 5. PubMed 31686495.
Backbone
  Vector backbone: MTK0_027
  Vector type: Mammalian Expression
Growth in bacteria
  Bacterial resistance: Chloramphenicol, 25 μg/mL
  Growth temperature: 37°C
  Growth strain: DH5alpha
  Copy number: Unknown
Gene/Insert
  Gene/Insert name: Cx 26 (rat)
  Species: R. norvegicus (rat)
  Cloning method: Restriction Enzyme; 5′ cloning site BsmBI (destroyed during cloning); 3′ cloning site BsmBI (destroyed during cloning)
Terms and licenses: Academic/Nonprofit Terms; Industry Terms: Not Available to Industry
Depositor comments: Type 3b parts are used for coding sequences in the MTK. Please visit https://www.biorxiv.org/content/10.1101/506188v2 for BioRxiv preprint
How to cite: MTK3b_015 was a gift from Hana El-Samad (Addgene plasmid # 123796 ; http://n2t.net/addgene:123796 ; RRID:Addgene_123796)
