[The description below was written by a language model from this plasmid's Addgene catalogue record and pLannotate feature annotations shown in this document.]
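Description:
MTK3b_015 is a small part plasmid (about 2.4 kb) from the Mammalian Toolkit (MTK), a modular hierarchical cloning system for building genetic circuits in mammalian cells. It is built on the MTK0_027 part-entry backbone and carries the rat connexin 26 coding sequence (Gjb2, also called Cx26) stored as a Type 3b part, the position the toolkit reserves for coding sequences. The insert was introduced through BsmBI sites that were destroyed in the process, as is typical of Type IIS restriction enzyme domestication of a part into an entry vector.

The annotated features show a minimal bacterial maintenance backbone: a high-copy ColE1/pUC-type origin of replication and a chloramphenicol acetyltransferase gene driven by its native cat promoter and followed by a lambda t0 terminator, giving chloramphenicol selection in E. coli. Apart from these, the only annotated element is the Gjb2 open reading frame. No mammalian promoter, polyadenylation signal, tag or reporter is annotated, so although the catalogue classes the plasmid as a mammalian expression vector, it appears to serve as a storage and donor plasmid rather than an expression construct in its own right. The overhangs that define the part type are not annotated in the feature table.

Connexin 26 is a structural gap junction protein. Hexameric hemichannels from adjoining cells dock to form channels that let ions and small molecules pass between their cytoplasms. In use, this part would be combined with promoter, terminator and other MTK parts to assemble a complete transcriptional unit, for example to add gap junction-mediated cell-to-cell coupling to engineered mammalian cells, though the record does not specify a particular application.
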