Features (pLannotate 1.2.2; 5 found; start..end, strand, type, name):
     80..668     +  rep_origin     ori: high-copy-number ColE1/pMB1/pBR322/pUC origin of replication
    804..1478    +  CDS            Gjb2: CXB2_RAT - Also known as Cxn-26. Experimental evidence at protein level: Swiss-Prot protein existence level 1. Structural component of gap junctions. Gap junctions are dodecameric channels that connect the cytoplasm of adjoining cells. They are formed by the docking of two hexameric hemichannels, one from each cell membrane. Small molecules and ions diffuse from one cell to a neighboring cell via the central pore. From Rattus norvegicus (Rat).
   1519..1553    -  terminator     lambda t0 terminator: minimal transcription terminator from phage lambda (Scholtissek and Grosse, 1987)
   1627..2283    -  CDS            cat: CAT_ECOLX - Experimental evidence at protein level: Swiss-Prot protein existence level 1. This enzyme is an effector of chloramphenicol resistance in bacteria. From Escherichia coli. This protein is used as a marker in many commonly used cloning vectors, such as pACYC184.
   2284..2381    -  promoter       cat promoter: promoter of the E. coli cat gene encoding chloramphenicol acetyltransferase
>Addgene plasmid #123796 | MTK3b_015 | addgene full sequence | sequence record 249121 | Addgene NGS Result
CAATCATGACCAAAATCCCTTAACGTGAGTTTTCGTTCCACTGAGCGTCAGACCCCGTAGAAAAGATCAA
AGGATCTTCTTGAGATCCTTTTTTTCTGCGCGTAATCTGCTGCTTGCAAACAAAAAAACCACCGCTACCA
GCGGTGGTTTGTTTGCCGGATCAAGAGCTACCAACTCTTTTTCCGAAGGTAACTGGCTTCAGCAGAGCGC
AGATACCAAATACTGTTCTTCTAGTGTAGCCGTAGTTAGGCCACCACTTCAAGAACTCTGTAGCACCGCC
TACATACCTCGCTCTGCTAATCCTGTTACCAGTGGCTGCTGCCAGTGGCGATAAGTCGTGTCTTACCGGG
TTGGACTCAAGACGATAGTTACCGGATAAGGCGCAGCGGTCGGGCTGAACGGGGGGTTCGTGCACACAGC
CCAGCTTGGAGCGAACGACCTACACCGAACTGAGATACCTACAGCGTGAGCTATGAGAAAGCGCCACGCT
TCCCGAAGGGAGAAAGGCGGACAGGTATCCGGTAAGCGGCAGGGTCGGAACAGGAGAGCGCACGAGGGAG
CTTCCAGGGGGAAACGCCTGGTATCTTTATAGTCCTGTCGGGTTTCGCCACCTCTGACTTGAGCGTCGAT
TTTTGTGATGCTCGTCAGGGGGGCGGAGCCTATGGAAAAACGCCAGCAACGCGGCCTTTTTACGGTTCCT
GGCCTTTTGCTGGCCTTTTGCTCACATGTTCTTTCCTGCGTTATCCCCTGATTCTGTGGATAACCGTAGT
CGGTCTCATTCTGGACTCCGCTCTCGTGCTCAGGATTGGGGCACACTACAGAGCATCCTCGGGGGTGTCA
ACAAGCACTCCACCAGCATTGGGAAAATCTGGCTCACTGTCCTCTTCATCTTCCGCATCATGATCCTCGT
GGTGGCCGCGAAGGAGGTGTGGGGAGATGAGCAAGCCGATTTTGTTTGCAACACTCTCCAGCCTGGCTGT
AAGAATGTGTGCTACGACCACTACTTCCCCATCTCTCACATCCGGCTCTGGGCTCTGCAGCTGATCATGG
TGTCCACGCCGGCCCTCCTGGTAGCTATGCACGTGGCCTACCGGAGACACGAAAAGAAACGGAAGTTCAT
GAAGGGAGAGATAAAGAACGAGTTTAAGGACATCGAAGAGATCAAAACCCAGAAGGTCCGTATCGAAGGG
TCCCTGTGGTGGACCTACACCACCAGCATCTTCTTCCGGGTCATCTTCGAAGCTGTCTTCATGTATGTCT
TTTACATCATGTACAATGGCTTCTTCATGCAGCGTCTGGTGAAGTGTAACGCCTGGCCTTGTCCCAATAC
AGTGGACTGCTTCATTTCCAGGCCCACAGAAAAGACTGTCTTCACGGTGTTCATGATCTCTGTGTCTGGA
ATTTGCATCCTGCTAAACATCACAGAGCTGTGCTATCTGTTCATTAGGTATTGCTCAGGGAAGTCCAAAA
GACCAGTCGCGGATCCACCGGTCGCCACCGGATCCTGAGACCAGACCAATAAAAAACGCCCGGCGGCAAC
CGAGCGTTCTGAACAAATCCAGATGGAGTTCTGAGGTCATTACTGGATCTATCAACAGGAGTCCAAGCGA
GCTCGATATCAAATTACGCCCCGCCCTGCCACTCATCGCAGTACTGTTGTAATTCATTAAGCATTCTGCC
GACATGGAAGCCATCACAAACGGCATGATGAACCTGAATCGCCAGCGGCATCAGCACCTTGTCGCCTTGC
GTATAATATTTGCCCATGGTGAAAACGGGGGCGAAGAAGTTGTCCATATTGGCCACGTTTAAATCAAAAC
TGGTGAAACTCACCCAGGGATTGGCTGAAACGAAAAACATATTCTCAATAAACCCTTTAGGGAAATAGGC
CAGGTTTTCACCGTAACACGCCACATCTTGCGAATATATGTGTAGAAACTGCCGGAAATCGTCGTGGTAT
TCACTCCAGAGCGATGAAAACGTTTCAGTTTGCTCATGGAAAACGGTGTAACAAGGGTGAACACTATCCC
ATATCACCAGCTCACCGTCTTTCATTGCCATACGAAATTCCGGATGAGCATTCATCAGGCGGGCAAGAAT
GTGAATAAAGGCCGGATAAAACTTGTGCTTATTTTTCTTTACGGTCTTTAAAAAGGCCGTAATATCCAGC
TGAACGGTCTGGTTATAGGTACATTGAGCAACTGACTGAAATGCCTCAAAATGTTCTTTACGATGCCATT
GGGATATATCAACGGTGGTATATCCAGTGATTTTTTTCTCCATTTTAGCTTCCTTAGCTCCTGAAAATCT
CGATAACTCAAAAAATACGCCCGGTAGTGATCTTATTTCATTATGGTGAAAGTTGGAACCTCTTACGTGC
CCGAT
